Addgene plasmid #246406: pCMV6-AN-DDK_ NLS~K682A_K686A_K694_K709A (4KA) POLH
Purpose: Expresses K682A_K686A_K694_K709A POLH with an N-terminal NLS~FLAG tag in mammalian cells
Depositing lab: Roger Woodgate. Depositing organization: National Institute of Child Health and Human Development (NICHD). Publication: Human DNA polymerase eta is regulated by mutually exclusive mono-ubiquitination and mono-NEDDylation. Moreno NC, Korchak EJ, Latancia MT, D'Orlando DA, Adegbenro T, Barnes RP, Bezsonova I, Woodgate R, Ashton NW. Nucleic Acids Res. 2026 Feb 5;54(4):gkag098. doi: 10.1093/nar/gkag098. PubMed 41693564.
Backbone
  Vector backbone: pCMV6-AN-DDK
  Backbone manufacturer: Origene
  Total vector size (bp): 8099
  Vector type: Mammalian Expression
  Selectable markers: Neomycin (select with G418)
Growth in bacteria
  Bacterial resistance: Ampicillin, 100 μg/mL
  Growth temperature: 37°C
  Growth strain: DH5alpha
  Copy number: High Copy
Gene/Insert
  Gene/Insert name: POLH (alt name: DNA polymerase eta)
  Species: H. sapiens (human)
  Mutation: POLH K682A_K686A_K694_K709A. Coding sequence has been optimised for expression in human cells
  Entrez Gene: POLH (a.k.a. RAD30, RAD30A, XP-V, XPV)
  Tag / fusion protein: FLAG (N terminal on backbone)
Terms and licenses: Academic/Nonprofit Terms; Industry Terms: Not Available to Industry
Depositor comments: This plasmid is a variant of pCMV6-AN-DDK_NLS~WT POLH (Addgene #246405) with mutations K682A_K686A_K694_K709A. Please visit https://doi.org/10.1101/2024.10.12.618026 for bioRxiv preprint.
How to cite: pCMV6-AN-DDK_ NLS~K682A_K686A_K694_K709A (4KA) POLH was a gift from Roger Woodgate (Addgene plasmid # 246406 ; http://n2t.net/addgene:246406 ; RRID:Addgene_246406)
