[The description below was written by a language model from this plasmid's Addgene catalogue record and pLannotate feature annotations shown in this document.]
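Description:
pCMV6-AN-DDK_NLS~K682A_K686A_K694_K709A (4KA) POLH is an 8,099 bp mammalian expression plasmid built on the commercial pCMV6-AN-DDK backbone. It is maintained in E. coli at high copy through a ColE1/pUC-type origin and selected with ampicillin via the β-lactamase gene. An f1 origin and remnants of lacZα, lac promoter/operator and lacI sequences are also present as backbone leftovers. For selection in mammalian cells, an SV40 enhancer/early promoter drives the neomycin phosphotransferase gene, terminated by an SV40 polyadenylation signal, allowing G418 selection of stable transfectants.

The expression cassette uses the human cytomegalovirus immediate-early enhancer and promoter, followed by a T7 promoter, to drive a human DNA polymerase eta (POLH) open reading frame that has been codon-optimised for human cells, with transcripts terminated by the human growth hormone polyadenylation signal. The protein carries an N-terminal FLAG (DDK) epitope supplied by the backbone, which the annotation detects as a short FLAG-type fragment just upstream of POLH, together with a nuclear localisation signal according to the catalogue entry. The NLS is not separately annotated in the feature table.

The insert is a "4KA" variant of the matching wild-type NLS-POLH plasmid, in which lysines 682, 686, 694 and 709 are changed to alanine. The substitution at 694 is written without its "A" in the record, but the 4KA name implies it. POLH is a translesion synthesis polymerase. The associated publication concerns its regulation by mutually exclusive mono-ubiquitination and mono-NEDDylation, so this construct is presumably used to express a polymerase eta lacking these C-terminal lysines as candidate modification sites, although the record does not state this explicitly.
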