Features (pLannotate 1.2.2; 20 found; start..end, strand, type, name):
      1..25      +  rep_origin     M13 ori (fragment): M13 bacteriophage origin of replication; arrow indicates direction of (+) strand synthesis
     29..183     -  CDS            lacZα (fragment): LacZα fragment of β-galactosidase; lacZ fragment
    343..722     +  enhancer       CMV enhancer: human cytomegalovirus immediate early enhancer
    724..923     +  promoter       CMV promoter: human cytomegalovirus (CMV) immediate early promoter
    952..970     +  promoter       T7 promoter: promoter for bacteriophage T7 RNA polymerase
   1059..1083    +  CDS            3xFLAG (fragment): three tandem FLAG® epitope tags
   1101..3239    +  CDS            POLH (sequence partly withheld): POLH_HUMAN - Also known as RAD30, RAD30A, XPV. Experimental evidence at protein level: Swiss-Prot protein existence level 1. DNA polymerase specifically involved in the DNA repair by translesion synthesis (TLS) (PubMed:10385124, PubMed:11743006, PubMed:24449906, PubMed:24553286, PubMed:16357261). Due to low processivity on both damaged and normal DNA, cooperates with the heterotetrameric (REV3L, REV7, POLD2 and POLD3) POLZ complex for complete bypass of DNA lesions. Inserts one or 2 nucleotide(s) opposite the lesion, the primer is further extended by the tetrameric POLZ complex. In the case of
   3331..3953    +  polyA_signal   hGH poly(A) signal: human growth hormone polyadenylation signal
   3982..4311    +  promoter       SV40 promoter: SV40 enhancer and early promoter
   4378..5169    +  CDS            neo: KKA2_KLEPN - Also known as kan, nptII. Experimental evidence at protein level: Swiss-Prot protein existence level 1. Resistance to kanamycin, neomycin, paromomycin, ribostamycin, butirosin and gentamicin B. From Klebsiella pneumoniae.
   5193..5351    +  CDS            ble (fragment): BLE_KLEPN - Experimental evidence at protein level: Swiss-Prot protein existence level 1. Binding protein with a strong affinity to the bleomycin family of antibiotics. Binds to CL990; an antimitotic-antibiotic compound. From Klebsiella pneumoniae.
   5346..5467    +  polyA_signal   SV40 poly(A) signal: SV40 polyadenylation signal
   5540..5556    -  protein_bind   lac operator: The lac repressor binds to the lac operator to inhibit transcription in E. coli. This inhibition can be relieved by adding lactose or isopropyl-β-D-thiogalactopyranoside (IPTG). lac repressor encoded by lacI
   5564..5594    -  promoter       lac promoter: promoter for the E. coli lac operon
   5609..5630    -  protein_bind   CAP binding site: CAP binding activates transcription in the presence of cAMP. E. coli catabolite activator protein
   5643..5735    -  CDS            lacI (fragment): lac repressor; lacI; The lac repressor binds to the lac operator to inhibit transcription in E. coli. This inhibition can be relieved by adding lactose or isopropyl-β-D-thiogalactopyranoside (IPTG).
   5918..6506    -  rep_origin     ori: high-copy-number ColE1/pMB1/pBR322/pUC origin of replication
   6677..7537    -  CDS            AmpR: β-lactamase; bla; confers resistance to ampicillin, carbenicillin, and related antibiotics
   7538..7642    -  promoter       AmpR promoter: bla
   7669..8097    +  rep_origin     f1 ori (sequence partly withheld): f1 bacteriophage origin of replication; arrow indicates direction of (+) strand synthesis
>Addgene plasmid #246406 | pCMV6-AN-DDK_ NLS~K682A_K686A_K694_K709A (4KA) POLH | addgene full sequence | sequence record 491740 | Addgene NGS Result
AACAAAATATTAACGCTTACAATTTCCATTCGCCATTCAGGCTGCGCAACTGTTGGGAAGGGCGATCGGT
GCGGGCCTCTTCGCTATTACGCCAGCTGGCGAAAGGGGGATGTGCTGCAAGGCGATTAAGTTGGGTAACG
CCAGGGTTTTCCCAGTCACGACGTTGTAAAACGACGGCCAGTGCCAAGCTGATCTATACATTGAATCAAT
ATTGGCAATTAGCCATATTAGTCATTGGTTATATAGCATAAATCAATATTGGCTATTGGCCATTGCATAC
GTTGTATCTATATCATAATATGTACATTTATATTGGCTCATGTCCAATATGACCGCCATGTTGACATTGA
TTATTGACTAGTTATTAATAGTAATCAATTACGGGGTCATTAGTTCATAGCCCATATATGGAGTTCCGCG
TTACATAACTTACGGTAAATGGCCCGCCTGGCTGACCGCCCAACGACCCCCGCCCATTGACGTCAATAAT
GACGTATGTTCCCATAGTAACGCCAATAGGGACTTTCCATTGACGTCAATGGGTGGAGTATTTACGGTAA
ACTGCCCACTTGGCAGTACATCAAGTGTATCATATGCCAAGTCCGCCCCCTATTGACGTCAATGACGGTA
AATGGCCCGCCTGGCATTATGCCCAGTACATGACCTTACGGGACTTTCCTACTTGGCAGTACATCTACGT
ATTAGTCATCGCTATTACCATGGTGATGCGGTTTTGGCAGTACACCAATGGGCGTGGATAGCGGTTTGAC
TCACGGGGATTTCCAAGTCTCCACCCCATTGACGTCAATGGGAGTTTGTTTTGGCACCAAAATCAACGGG
ACTTTCCAAAATGTCGTAATAACCCCGCCCCGTTGACGCAAATGGGCGGTAGGCGTGTACGGTGGGAGGT
CTATATAAGCAGAGCTCGTTTAGTGAACCGTCAGAATTTTGTAATACGACTCACTATAGGGCGGCCGGGA
ATTCGTCGACTGGATCCGGTACCGAGGAGATCTGCCGCCACCATGCCAAAGAAGAAGCGAAAGGTAGCAG
ATCCAGCCGATTACAAGGATGACGACGATAAGGCGATCGCCGATATCCATATGGCTACAGGACAGGATAG
AGTCGTCGCACTGGTGGATATGGATTGTTTCTTCGTGCAGGTGGAGCAGCGGCAGAACCCTCATCTGCGC
AACAAGCCATGCGCTGTGGTCCAGTACAAGTCCTGGAAAGGCGGGGGAATCATTGCAGTGTCTTATGAGG
CCAGAGCTTTCGGAGTCACCAGGAGCATGTGGGCCGACGATGCCAAGAAGCTGTGCCCCGACCTGCTGCT
GGCCCAGGTGAGGGAGTCCCGCGGCAAGGCAAATCTGACAAAATACCGAGAAGCCAGTGTGGAGGTCATG
GAAATCATGTCACGCTTTGCCGTGATCGAGCGAGCTAGTATTGACGAGGCCTACGTGGACCTGACCAGCG
CCGTGCAGGAGCGGCTCCAGAAGCTCCAGGGACAGCCAATCTCAGCCGACCTGCTGCCTAGCACCTACAT
TGAGGGGCTGCCTCAGGGACCAACCACAGCCGAGGAAACAGTGCAGAAGGAAGGAATGCGCAAACAGGGC
CTGTTCCAGTGGCTGGACAGCCTCCAGATCGATAACCTGACATCCCCCGACCTCCAGCTGACTGTGGGAG
CAGTGATCGTCGAGGAAATGAGAGCCGCTATTGAGAGGGAAACAGGCTTCCAGTGCAGCGCCGGGATTTC
CCACAATAAGGTGCTGGCAAAACTGGCCTGTGGCCTGAACAAGCCTAATCGGCAGACTCTGGTGTCACAC
GGGAGCGTCCCACAGCTGTTTTCCCAGATGCCCATCCGAAAGATTCGGTCTCTGGGCGGGAAACTGGGCG
CCAGTGTGATCGAGATTCTGGGGATCGAGTACATGGGAGAACTGACTCAGTTCACCGAGTCTCAGCTCCA
GAGTCACTTTGGCGAAAAGAACGGGTCTTGGCTGTATGCCATGTGCAGGGGGATCGAGCATGATCCCGTG
AAGCCTCGCCAGCTGCCTAAAACCATTGGATGTAGCAAGAATTTTCCAGGCAAAACTGCACTGGCCACCA
GAGAGCAGGTGCAGTGGTGGCTGCTCCAGCTGGCCCAGGAACTGGAGGAACGCCTGACTAAGGACCGAAA
CGACAATGATCGGGTGGCTACCCAGCTGGTGGTCAGCATCCGGGTCCAGGGGGATAAAAGACTGAGCTCC
CTGCGGAGATGCTGTGCCCTGACAAGGTACGACGCTCACAAGATGTCCCATGATGCTTTCACTGTGATCA
AAAACTGCAATACCTCCGGCATCCAGACAGAGTGGTCTCCCCCTCTGACCATGCTGTTCCTGTGCGCCAC
AAAGTTTAGTGCTTCAGCACCCTCTAGTTCAACAGACATTACTTCTTTTCTGAGCTCCGATCCTTCTAGT
CTGCCAAAGGTGCCCGTCACTTCAAGCGAGGCTAAAACCCAGGGAAGCGGCCCCGCTGTGACAGCAACTA
AGAAAGCAACTACCTCCCTGGAATCTTTCTTTCAGAAGGCAGCCGAGAGACAGAAGGTCAAAGAAGCCAG
CCTGTCCTCTCTGACCGCTCCCACACAGGCACCTATGAGCAACTCCCCTTCTAAACCATCTCTGCCCTTC
CAGACCAGTCAGTCAACCGGCACAGAGCCCTTCTTTAAGCAGAAAAGTCTGCTGCTGAAGCAGAAACAGC
TGAACAATAGTTCAGTGAGCTCCCCACAGCAGAACCCCTGGTCAAATTGCAAGGCCCTGCCTAATAGCCT
GCCAACTGAGTACCCCGGGTGCGTGCCTGTCTGTGAAGGAGTGAGCAAGCTGGAGGAATCTAGTAAAGCC
ACCCCTGCTGAGATGGACCTGGCTCACAACAGCCAGTCCATGCATGCATCAAGCGCCTCTAAGAGTGTGC
TGGAAGTCACACAGAAAGCCACTCCAAATCCCAGCCTGCTGGCCGCC
[93 nt withheld, positions 2988-3080]
AAGAGCTTCCTCCAGCCTCACTCCTCTAACCCACAGGTGGTCAGTGCCGTGTCACATCAGGGCGCCAGGA
ACCCTGCCTCCCCACTGGCTTGTACAAATGCCAGACCAAGACCCGAAGGAATGCAGACCCTGGAGAGCTT
TTTCGCCCCACTGACTCACTAAGGATCCAAGCTTCTCGAGACGCGTTAAGCGGCCGCACTCGAGGTTTAA
ACGGCCGGCCGCGGTCATAGCTGTTTCCTGAACAGATCCCGGGTGGCATCCCTGTGACCCCTCCCCAGTG
CCTCTCCTGGCCCTGGAAGTTGCCACTCCAGTGCCCACCAGCCTTGTCCTAATAAAATTAAGTTGCATCA
TTTTGTCTGACTAGGTGTCCTTCTATAATATTATGGGGTGGAGGGGGGTGGTATGGAGCAAGGGGCAAGT
TGGGAAGACAACCTGTAGGGCCTGCGGGGTCTATTGGGAACCAAGCTGGAGTGCAGTGGCACAATCTTGG
CTCACTGCAATCTCCGCCTCCTGGGTTCAAGCGATTCTCCTGCCTCAGCCTCCCGAGTTGTTGGGATTCC
AGGCATGCATGACCAGGCTCAGCTAATTTTTGTTTTTTTGGTAGAGACGGGGTTTCACCATATTGGCCAG
GCTGGTCTCCAACTCCTAATCTCAGGTGATCTACCCACCTTGGCCTCCCAAATTGCTGGGATTACAGGCG
TGAACCACTGCTCCCTTCCCTGTCCTTCTGATTTTAAAATAACTATACCAGCAGGAGGACGTCCAGACAC
AGCATAGGCTACCTGGCCATGCCCAACCGGTGGGACATTTGAGTTGCTTGCTTGGCACTGTCCTCTCATG
CGTTGGGTCCACTCAGTAGATGCCTGTTGAATTGGGTACGCGGCCAGCTTGGCTGTGGAATGTGTGTCAG
TTAGGGTGTGGAAAGTCCCCAGGCTCCCCAGCAGGCAGAAGTATGCAAAGCATGCATCTCAATTAGTCAG
CAACCAGGTGTGGAAAGTCCCCAGGCTCCCCAGCAGGCAGAAGTATGCAAAGCATGCATCTCAATTAGTC
AGCAACCATAGTCCCGCCCCTAACTCCGCCCATCCCGCCCCTAACTCCGCCCAGTTCCGCCCATTCTCCG
CCCCATGGCTGACTAATTTTTTTTATTTATGCAGAGGCCGAGGCCGCCTCGGCCTCTGAGCTATTCCAGA
AGTAGTGAGGAGGCTTTTTTGGAGGCCTAGGCTTTTGCAAAAAGCTCCCGGGAGCTTGTATATCCATTTT
CGGATCTGATCAAGAGACAGGATGAGGATCGTTTCGCATGATTGAACAAGATGGATTGCACGCAGGTTCT
CCGGCCGCTTGGGTGGAGAGGCTATTCGGCTATGACTGGGCACAACAGACAATCGGCTGCTCTGATGCCG
CCGTGTTCCGGCTGTCAGCGCAGGGGCGCCCGGTTCTTTTTGTCAAGACCGACCTGTCCGGTGCCCTGAA
TGAACTGCAGGACGAGGCAGCGCGGCTATCGTGGCTGGCCACGACGGGCGTTCCTTGCGCAGCTGTGCTC
GACGTTGTCACTGAAGCGGGAAGGGACTGGCTGCTATTGGGCGAAGTGCCGGGGCAGGATCTCCTGTCAT
CTCACCTTGCTCCTGCCGAGAAAGTATCCATCATGGCTGATGCAATGCGGCGGCTGCATACGCTTGATCC
GGCTACCTGCCCATTCGACCACCAAGCGAAACATCGCATCGAGCGAGCACGTACTCGGATGGAAGCCGGT
CTTGTCGATCAGGATGATCTGGACGAAGAGCATCAGGGGCTCGCGCCAGCCGAACTGTTCGCCAGGCTCA
AGGCGCGCATGCCCGACGGCGAGGATCTCGTCGTGACCCATGGCGATGCCTGCTTGCCGAATATCATGGT
GGAAAATGGCCGCTTTTCTGGATTCATCGACTGTGGCCGGCTGGGTGTGGCCGACCGCTATCAGGACATA
GCGTTGGCTACCCGTGATATTGCTGAAGAGCTTGGCGGCGAATGGGCTGACCGCTTCCTCGTGCTTTACG
GTATCGCCGCTCCCGATTCGCAGCGCATCGCCTTCTATCGCCTTCTTGACGAGTTCTTCTGAGCGGGACT
CTGGGGTTCGAAATGACCGACCAAGCGACGCCCAACCTGCCATCACGAGATTTCGATTCCACCGCCGCCT
TCTATGAAAGGTTGGGCTTCGGAATCGTTTTCCGGGACGCCGGCTGGATGATCCTCCAGCGCGGGGATCT
CATGCTGGAGTTCTTCGCCCACCCCAACTTGTTTATTGCAGCTTATAATGGTTACAAATAAAGCAATAGC
ATCACAAATTTCACAAATAAAGCATTTTTTTCACTGCATTCTAGTTGTGGTTTGTCCAAACTCATCAATG
TATCTTATCATGTCTGTATACCGTCGACCTCTAGCTAGAGCTTGGCGTAATCATGGTCATAGCTGTTTCC
TGTGTGAAATTGTTATCCGCTCACAATTCCACACAACATACGAGCCGGAAGCATAAAGTGTAAAGCCTGG
GGTGCCTAATGAGTGAGCTAACTCACATTAATTGCGTTGCGCTCACTGCCCGCTTTCCAGTCGGGAAACC
TGTCGTGCCAGCTGCATTAATGAATCGGCCAACGCGCGGGGAGAGGCGGTTTGCGTATTGGGCGCTCTTC
CGCTTCCTCGCTCACTGACTCGCTGCGCTCGGTCGTTCGGCTGCGGCGAGCGGTATCAGCTCACTCAAAG
GCGGTAATACGGTTATCCACAGAATCAGGGGATAACGCAGGAAAGAACATGTGAGCAAAAGGCCAGCAAA
AGGCCAGGAACCGTAAAAAGGCCGCGTTGCTGGCGTTTTTCCATAGGCTCCGCCCCCCTGACGAGCATCA
CAAAAATCGACGCTCAAGTCAGAGGTGGCGAAACCCGACAGGACTATAAAGATACCAGGCGTTTCCCCCT
GGAAGCTCCCTCGTGCGCTCTCCTGTTCCGACCCTGCCGCTTACCGGATACCTGTCCGCCTTTCTCCCTT
CGGGAAGCGTGGCGCTTTCTCATAGCTCACGCTGTAGGTATCTCAGTTCGGTGTAGGTCGTTCGCTCCAA
GCTGGGCTGTGTGCACGAACCCCCCGTTCAGCCCGACCGCTGCGCCTTATCCGGTAACTATCGTCTTGAG
TCCAACCCGGTAAGACACGACTTATCGCCACTGGCAGCAGCCACTGGTAACAGGATTAGCAGAGCGAGGT
ATGTAGGCGGTGCTACAGAGTTCTTGAAGTGGTGGCCTAACTACGGCTACACTAGAAGAACAGTATTTGG
TATCTGCGCTCTGCTGAAGCCAGTTACCTTCGGAAAAAGAGTTGGTAGCTCTTGATCCGGCAAACAAACC
ACCGCTGGTAGCGGTGGTTTTTTTGTTTGCAAGCAGCAGATTACGCGCAGAAAAAAAGGATCTCAAGAAG
ATCCTTTGATCTTTTCTACGGGGTCTGACGCTCAGTGGAACGAAAACTCACGTTAAGGGATTTTGGTCAT
GAGATTATCAAAAAGGATCTTCACCTAGATCCTTTTAAATTAAAAATGAAGTTTTAAATCAATCTAAAGT
ATATATGAGTAAACTTGGTCTGACAGTTACCAATGCTTAATCAGTGAGGCACCTATCTCAGCGATCTGTC
TATTTCGTTCATCCATAGTTGCCTGACTCCCCGTCGTGTAGATAACTACGATACGGGAGGGCTTACCATC
TGGCCCCAGTGCTGCAATGATACCGCGAGACCCACGCTCACCGGCTCCAGATTTATCAGCAATAAACCAG
CCAGCCGGAAGGGCCGAGCGCAGAAGTGGTCCTGCAACTTTATCCGCCTCCATCCAGTCTATTAATTGTT
GCCGGGAAGCTAGAGTAAGTAGTTCGCCAGTTAATAGTTTGCGCAACGTTGTTGCCATTGCTACAGGCAT
CGTGGTGTCACGCTCGTCGTTTGGTATGGCTTCATTCAGCTCCGGTTCCCAACGATCAAGGCGAGTTACA
TGATCCCCCATGTTGTGCAAAAAAGCGGTTAGCTCCTTCGGTCCTCCGATCGTTGTCAGAAGTAAGTTGG
CCGCAGTGTTATCACTCATGGTTATGGCAGCACTGCATAATTCTCTTACTGTCATGCCATCCGTAAGATG
CTTTTCTGTGACTGGTGAGTACTCAACCAAGTCATTCTGAGAATAGTGTATGCGGCGACCGAGTTGCTCT
TGCCCGGCGTCAATACGGGATAATACCGCGCCACATAGCAGAACTTTAAAAGTGCTCATCATTGGAAAAC
GTTCTTCGGGGCGAAAACTCTCAAGGATCTTACCGCTGTTGAGATCCAGTTCGATGTAACCCACTCGTGC
ACCCAACTGATCTTCAGCATCTTTTACTTTCACCAGCGTTTCTGGGTGAGCAAAAACAGGAAGGCAAAAT
GCCGCAAAAAAGGGAATAAGGGCGACACGGAAATGTTGAATACTCATACTCTTCCTTTTTCAATATTATT
GAAGCATTTATCAGGGTTATTGTCTCATGAGCGGATACATATTTGAATGTATTTAGAAAAATAAACAAAT
AGGGGTTCCGCGCACATTTCCCCGAAAAGTGCCACCTG
[124 nt withheld, positions 7669-7792]
C
[91 nt withheld, positions 7794-7884]
A
[49 nt withheld, positions 7886-7934]
CCTTTGACGTTGGAGTCCACGTTCTTT
[37 nt withheld, positions 7962-7998]
ACCCTATCTCGGTCTATTCTTTTGATTTATAAGGGATTTTGCCGATTTCGGCCTATTGGTTAAAAAATGA
GCTGATTTAACAAAAATTTAACGCGAATTTT
